Addgene plasmid #59149: pENTR-p38KTRmCerulean3
Purpose: ORF encoding p38 KTR mCerulean3 flanked by Gateway sequences
Depositing lab: Markus Covert. Depositing organization: Stanford University. Publication: High-sensitivity measurements of multiple kinase activities in live single cells. Regot S, Hughey JJ, Bajar BT, Carrasco S, Covert MW. Cell. 2014 Jun 19;157(7):1724-34. doi: 10.1016/j.cell.2014.04.039. PubMed 24949979.
Backbone
  Vector backbone: pENTR
Growth in bacteria
  Bacterial resistance: Kanamycin, 50 μg/mL
  Growth temperature: 37°C
  Growth strain: DH5alpha
  Copy number: Unknown
Gene/Insert
  Gene/Insert name: p38 Kinase Translocation Reporter
  Species: H. sapiens (human), M. musculus (mouse)
  Entrez Gene: MAPK14 (a.k.a. CSBP, CSBP1, CSBP2, CSPB1, EXIP, Mxi2, PRKM14, PRKM15, RK, SAPK2A, p38, p38ALPHA)
  Cloning method: Gibson Cloning
  Sequencing primers: 5′ CCTTTTTGCGTTTCTACA
Terms and licenses: Academic/Nonprofit Terms; Industry Terms: Not Available to Industry
How to cite: pENTR-p38KTRmCerulean3 was a gift from Markus Covert (Addgene plasmid # 59149 ; http://n2t.net/addgene:59149 ; RRID:Addgene_59149)
