[The description below was written by a language model from this plasmid's Addgene catalogue record and pLannotate feature annotations shown in this document.]
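Description:
pENTR-p38KTRmCerulean3 is a small (about 3.2 kb) Gateway entry clone built on the pENTR backbone. It carries an open reading frame for a p38 kinase translocation reporter (KTR) fused to the cyan fluorescent protein mCerulean3. The plasmid is propagated in E. coli using a high-copy ColE1/pUC-type origin and is selected with kanamycin through an aminoglycoside phosphotransferase (KanR) gene. The annotation also flags a short fragment resembling the RSF origin, which is too small to be a functional replicon. The rrnB T1 and T2 transcription terminators sit upstream of the cloning region, a standard entry-vector arrangement that insulates the insert from read-through transcription in bacteria.

The payload lies between the attL1 and attL2 recombination sites. It consists of a fragment of the transcription factor MEF2C, a short segment matching a nuclear export signal, and the full mCerulean3 coding sequence. The catalogue entry links the reporter to MAPK14 (p38α), and the MEF2C-derived portion presumably supplies the p38 docking and phosphorylation sequence. In the KTR design, kinase-dependent phosphorylation shifts the balance between nuclear import and export, so the ratio of cytoplasmic to nuclear fluorescence reports kinase activity in live single cells.

No eukaryotic promoter is annotated, as expected for an entry clone, so the plasmid is not an expression construct itself. Its purpose is to transfer the reporter ORF by LR recombination into a Gateway destination vector that provides the promoter and delivery system. The insert was assembled by Gibson cloning. The cyan fluorophore makes the reporter suitable for combining with reporters of other colours.
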