Features (pLannotate 1.2.2; 10 found; start..end, strand, type, name):
      1..46      +  rep_origin     RSF ori (fragment): Plasmids containing the RSF 1030 origin of replication can be propagated in E. coli cells that contain additional plasmids with compatible origins.
    106..149     -  terminator     rrnB T1 terminator: Escherichia coli rrnB; transcription terminator T1 from the E. coli rrnB gene
    281..308     +  terminator     rrnB T2 terminator: transcription terminator T2 from the E. coli rrnB gene
    358..457     +  protein_bind   attL1: mutant version of attL; recombination site for the Gateway® LR reaction LR Clonase™
    454..612     +  CDS            MEF2C (fragment): MEF2C_HUMAN - Experimental evidence at protein level: Swiss-Prot protein existence level 1. Transcription activator which binds specifically to the MEF2 element present in the regulatory regions of many muscle-specific genes. Controls cardiac morphogenesis and myogenesis, and is also involved in vascular development. Enhances transcriptional activation mediated by SOX18. Plays an essential role in hippocampal-dependent learning and memory by suppressing the number of excitatory synapses and thus regulating basal and evoked synaptic transmission. Crucial for normal neuronal development, distrib
    619..635     +  CDS            NES (fragment): nuclear export signal from the HIV Rev protein (Fischer et al., 1995)
    652..1368    +  CDS            mCerulean3: mCerulean3 is a basic (constitutively fluorescent) cyan fluorescent protein published in 2011, derived from Aequorea victoria. It is reported to be a somewhat slowly-maturing monomer with very low acid sensitivity.
   1395..1494    -  protein_bind   attL2: mutant version of attL; recombination site for the Gateway® LR reaction LR Clonase™
   1617..2426    +  CDS            KanR: aminoglycoside phosphotransferase; aph(3')-Ia; confers resistance to kanamycin in bacteria or G418 (Geneticin®) in eukaryotes
   2516..3104    +  rep_origin     ori: high-copy-number ColE1/pMB1/pBR322/pUC origin of replication
>Addgene plasmid #59149 | pENTR-p38KTRmCerulean3 | depositor full sequence | sequence record 91627 | pENTR-p38KTRmCerulean3 sequence 3166 bps
CTTTCCTGCGTTATCCCCTGATTCTGTGGATAACCGTATTACCGCTAGCATGGATCTCGGGGACGTCTAA
CTACTAAGCGAGAGTAGGGAACTGCCAGGCATCAAATAAAACGAAAGGCTCAGTCGGAAGACTGGGCCTT
TCGTTTTATCTGTTGTTTGTCGGTGAACGCTCTCCTGAGTAGGACAAATCCGCCGGGAGCGGATTTGAAC
GTTGTGAAGCAACGGCCCGGAGGGTGGCGGGCAGGACGCCCGCCATAAACTGCCAGGCATCAAACTAAGC
AGAAGGCCATCCTGACGGATGGCCTTTTTGCGTTTCTACAAACTCTTCCTGTTAGTTAGTTACTTAAGCT
CGGGCCCCAAATAATGATTTTATTTTGACTGATAGTGACCTGTTCGTTGCAACAAATTGATAAGCAATGC
TTTTTTATAATGCCAACTTTGTACAAAAAAGCAGGCTCCACCATGCGTAAGCCAGATCTCCGCGTTCTTA
TCCCACCTGGCAGCAAGAACACGATGCCATCAGTGAATCAAAGGATAAATAACTCCAAGCGCTCGGCCGG
TCTCAACGAAGACGAGTCGCCATCTAAGAAGCTGGCGTCGCCGGAGGTGTCGTCAAGGCTGGAGCGCCTG
ACCCTCCAGTCCAGCACTAGTATGGTGAGCAAGGGCGAGGAGCTGTTCACCGGGGTGGTGCCCATCCTGG
TCGAGCTGGACGGCGACGTAAACGGCCACAAGTTCAGCGTGTCCGGCGAGGGCGAGGGCGATGCCACCTA
CGGCAAGCTGACCCTGAAGTTCATCTGCACCACCGGCAAGCTGCCCGTGCCCTGGCCCACCCTCGTGACC
ACCCTGAGCTGGGGCGTGCAGTGCTTCGCCCGCTACCCCGACCACATGAAGCAGCACGACTTCTTCAAGT
CCGCCATGCCCGAAGGCTACGTCCAGGAGCGCACCATCTTCTTCAAGGACGACGGCAACTACAAGACCCG
CGCCGAGGTGAAGTTCGAGGGCGACACCCTGGTGAACCGCATCGAGCTGAAGGGCATCGACTTCAAGGAG
GACGGCAACATCCTGGGGCACAAGCTGGAGTACAACGCCATCCACGGCAACGTCTATATCACCGCCGACA
AGCAGAAGAACGGCATCAAGGCCAACTTCGGCCTGAACTGCAACATCGAGGACGGCAGCGTGCAGCTCGC
CGACCACTACCAGCAGAACACCCCCATCGGCGACGGCCCCGTGCTGCTGCCCGACAACCACTACCTGAGC
ACCCAGTCCAAGCTGAGCAAAGACCCCAACGAGAAGCGCGATCACATGGTCCTGCTGGAGTTCGTGACCG
CCGCCGGGATCACTCTCGGCATGGACGAGCTGTACAAGTAAGCGGCCGCACTCGAGATATCTAGACCCAG
CTTTCTTGTACAAAGTTGGCATTATAAGAAAGCATTGCTTATCAATTTGTTGCAACGAACAGGTCACTAT
CAGTCAAAATAAAATCATTATTTGCCATCCAGCTGCAGCTCTGGCCCGTGTCTCAAAATCTCTGATGTTA
CATTGCACAAGATAAAAATATATCATCATGAACAATAAAACTGTCTGCTTACATAAACAGTAATACAAGG
GGTGTTATGAGCCATATTCAACGGGAAACGTCGAGGCCGCGATTAAATTCCAACATGGATGCTGATTTAT
ATGGGTATAAATGGGCTCGCGATAATGTCGGGCAATCAGGTGCGACAATCTATCGCTTGTATGGGAAGCC
CGATGCGCCAGAGTTGTTTCTGAAACATGGCAAAGGTAGCGTTGCCAATGATGTTACAGATGAGATGGTC
AGACTAAACTGGCTGACGGAATTTATGCCTCTTCCGACCATCAAGCATTTTATCCGTACTCCTGATGATG
CATGGTTACTCACCACTGCGATCCCCGGAAAAACAGCATTCCAGGTATTAGAAGAATATCCTGATTCAGG
TGAAAATATTGTTGATGCGCTGGCAGTGTCCCTGCGCCGGTTGCATTCGATTCCTGTTTGTAATTGTCCT
TTTAACAGCGATCGCGTATTTCGTCTCGCTCAGGCGCAATCACGAATGAATAACGGTTTGGTTGATGCGA
GTGATTTTGATGACGAGCGTAATGGCTGGCCTGTTGAACAAGTCTGGAAAGAAATGCATAAACTTTTGCC
ATTCTCACCGGATTCAGTCGTCACTCATGGTGATTTCTCACTTGATAACCTTATTTTTGACGAGGGGAAA
TTAATAGGTTGTATTGATGTTGGACGAGTCGGAATCGCAGACCGATACCAGGATCTTGCCATCCTATGGA
ACTGCCTCGGTGAGTTTTCTCCTTCATTACAGAAACGGCTTTTTCAAAAATATGGTATTGATAATCCTGA
TATGAATAAATTGCAGTTTCATTTGATGCTCGATGAGTTTTTCTAATCAGAATTGGTTAATTGGTTGTAA
CATTATTCAGATTGGGCCCCGTTCCACTGAGCGTCAGACCCGGTAGAAAAGATCAAAGGATCTTCTTGAG
ATCCTTTTTTTCTGCGCGTAATCTGCTGCTTGCAAACAAAAAAACCACCGCTACCAGCGGTGGTTTGTTT
GCCGGATCAAGAGCTACCAACTCTTTTTCCGAAGGTAACTGGCTTCAGCAGAGCGCAGATACCAAATACT
GTTCTTCTAGTGTAGCCGTAGTTAGGCCACCACTTCAAGAACTCTGTAGCACCGCCTACATACCTCGCTC
TGCTAATCCTGTTACCAGTGGCTGCTGCCAGTGGCGATAAGTCGTGTCTTACCGGGTTGGACTCAAGACG
ATAGTTACCGGATAAGGCGCAGCGGTCGGGCTGAACGGGGGGTTCGTGCACACAGCCCAGCTTGGAGCGA
ACGACCTACACCGAACTGAGATACCTACAGCGTGAGCTATGAGAAAGCGCCACGCTTCCCGAAGGGAGAA
AGGCGGACAGGTATCCGGTAAGCGGCAGGGTCGGAACAGGAGAGCGCACGAGGGAGCTTCCAGGGGGAAA
CGCCTGGTATCTTTATAGTCCTGTCGGGTTTCGCCACCTCTGACTTGAGCGTCGATTTTTGTGATGCTCG
TCAGGGGGGCGGAGCCTATGGAAAAACGCCAGCAACGCGGCCTTTTTACGGTTCCTGGCCTTTTGCTGGC
CTTTTGCTCACATGTT
