>Addgene plasmid #59149 | pENTR-p38KTRmCerulean3 | addgene partial sequence | sequence record 95707 | Kan-R 5'-ATCGCGAGCCCATTTATACC-3'
TGTTGGAATTTAATCGCGGCCTCGACGTTTCCCGTTGAATATGGCTCATAACACCCCTTGTATTACTGTT
TATGTAAGCAGACAGTTTTATTGTTCATGATGATATATTTTTATCTTGTGCAATGTAACATCAGAGATTT
TGAGACACGGGCCAGAGCTGCAGCTGGATGGCAAATAATGATTTTATTTTGACTGATAGTGACCTGTTCG
TTGCAACAAATTGATAAGCAATGCTTTCTTATAATGCCAACTTTGTACAAGAAAGCTGGGTCTAGATATC
TCGAGTGCGGCCGCTTACTTGTACAGCTCGTCCATGCCGAGAGTGATCCCGGCGGCGGTCACGAACTCCA
GCAGGACCATGTGATCGCGCTTCTCGTTGGGGTCTTTGCTCAGCTTGGACTGGGTGCTCAGGTAGTGGTT
GTCGGGCAGCAGCACGGGGCCGTCGCCGATGGGGGTGTTCTGCTGGTAGTGGTCGGCGAGCTGCACGCTG
CCGTCCTCGATGTTGCAGTTCAGGCCGAAGTTGGCCTTGATGCCGTTCTTCTGCTTGTCGGCGGTGATAT
AGACGTTGCCGTGGATGGCGTTGTACTCCAGCTTGTGCCCCAGGATGTTGCCGTCCTCCTTGAAGTCGAT
GCCCTTCAGCTCGATGCGGTTCACCAGGGTGTCGCCCTCGAACTTCACCTCGGCGCGGGTCTTGTAGTTG
CCGTCGTCCTTGAAGAA
