>Addgene plasmid #59149 | pENTR-p38KTRmCerulean3 | addgene partial sequence | sequence record 96500 | GFPGenotRW 5'-AGTCGATGCCCTTCAGCTCGAT-3'
CCCTCGAACTTCACCTCGGCGCGGGTCTTGTAGTTGCCGTCGTCCTTGAAGAAGATGGTGCGCTCCTGGA
CGTAGCCTTCGGGCATGGCGGACTTGAAGAAGTCGTGCTGCTTCATGTGGTCGGGGTAGCGGGCGAAGCA
CTGCACGCCCCAGCTCAGGGTGGTCACGAGGGTGGGCCAGGGCACGGGCAGCTTGCCGGTGGTGCAGATG
AACTTCAGGGTCAGCTTGCCGTAGGTGGCATCGCCCTCGCCCTCGCCGGACACGCTGAACTTGTGGCCGT
TTACGTCGCCGTCCAGCTCGACCAGGATGGGCACCACCCCGGTGAACAGCTCCTCGCCCTTGCTCACCAT
ACTAGTGCTGGACTGGAGGGTCAGGCGCTCCAGCCTTGACGACACCTCCGGCGACGCCAGCTTCTTAGAT
GGCGACTCGTCTTCGTTGAGACCGGCCGAGCGCTTGGAGTTATTTATCCTTTGATTCACTGATGGCATCG
TGTTCTTGCTGCCAGGTGGGATAAGAACGCGGAGATCTGGCTTACGCATGGTGGAGCCTGCTTTTTTGTA
CAAAGTTGGCATTATAAAAAAGCATTGCTTATCAATTTGTTGCAACGAACAGGTCACTATCAGTCAAAAT
AAAATCATTATTTGGGGCCCGAGCTTAAGTAACTAACTAACAGGAAGAGTTTGTAGAAACGCAAAAAGGC
CATCCGTCAGGATGGCCTTCTGCTTAGTTTGATGCCTGGCAGTTTATGGCGGGCGTCCTGCCCGCCACCC
TCCGGGCCGTTGCTTCACAACGTTCAAATCCGCTCCCGGCGGATTTGTCCTACTCAGGAGAGCGTTCACC
GACAA
