>Addgene plasmid #59149 | pENTR-p38KTRmCerulean3 | addgene partial sequence | sequence record 96501 | pENTR-F 5'-CTACAAACTCTTCCTGTTAGTTAG-3'
GGGCCCCAAATAATGATTTTATTTTGACTGATAGTGACCTGTTCGTTGCAACAAATTGATAAGCAATGCT
TTTTTATAATGCCAACTTTGTACAAAAAAGCAGGCTCCACCATGCGTAAGCCAGATCTCCGCGTTCTTAT
CCCACCTGGCAGCAAGAACACGATGCCATCAGTGAATCAAAGGATAAATAACTCCAAGCGCTCGGCCGGT
CTCAACGAAGACGAGTCGCCATCTAAGAAGCTGGCGTCGCCGGAGGTGTCGTCAAGGCTGGAGCGCCTGA
CCCTCCAGTCCAGCACTAGTATGGTGAGCAAGGGCGAGGAGCTGTTCACCGGGGTGGTGCCCATCCTGGT
CGAGCTGGACGGCGACGTAAACGGCCACAAGTTCAGCGTGTCCGGCGAGGGCGAGGGCGATGCCACCTAC
GGCAAGCTGACCCTGAAGTTCATCTGCACCACCGGCAAGCTGCCCGTGCCCTGGCCCACCCTCGTGACCA
CCCTGAGCTGGGGCGTGCAGTGCTTCGCCCGCTACCCCGACCACATGAAGCAGCACGACTTCTTCAAGTC
CGCCATGCCCGAAGGCTACGTCCAGGAGCGCACCATCTTCTTCAAGGACGACGGCAACTACAAGACCCGC
GCCGAGGTGAAGTTCGAGGGCGACACCCTGGTGAACCGCATCGAGCTGAAGGGCATCGACTTCAAGGAGG
ACGGCAACATCCTGGGGCACAAGCTGGAGTACAACGCCATCCACGGCAACGTCTATATCACCGCCGACAA
GCAGAAGAACGGCATCAAGGCCAACTTCGGCCTGAACTGCAACATCGAGGACGGCAGCGTGCAGCTCGCC
GACCACTACCAGCAGAACACCCC
